Addgene plasmid #111336: T7-U4
Purpose: for in vitro snRNA transcription
Depositing lab: Christine Guthrie. Depositing organization: University of California, San Francisco (UCSF). Publication: Specificity of Prp24 binding to RNA: a role for Prp24 in the dynamic interaction of U4 and U6 snRNAs. Ghetti A, Company M, Abelson J. RNA. 1995 Apr;1(2):132-45. PubMed 7585243.
Backbone
  Vector backbone: pUC19
  Vector type: Bacterial Expression
Growth in bacteria
  Bacterial resistance: Ampicillin, 100 μg/mL
  Growth temperature: 37°C
  Growth strain: DH5alpha
  Copy number: High Copy
Gene/Insert
  Gene/Insert name: snR14 (alt name: U4)
  Species: S. cerevisiae (budding yeast)
Terms and licenses: Academic/Nonprofit Terms; Industry Terms: Not Available to Industry
Depositor comments: for in vitro transcription from T7 promoter
How to cite: T7-U4 was a gift from Christine Guthrie (Addgene plasmid # 111336 ; http://n2t.net/addgene:111336 ; RRID:Addgene_111336)
