[The description below was written by a language model from this plasmid's Addgene catalogue record and pLannotate feature annotations shown in this document.]
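Description:
T7-U4 is a small (about 2.8 kb) pUC19-based plasmid that serves as a template for in vitro transcription of the Saccharomyces cerevisiae U4 spliceosomal snRNA, the product of the snR14 gene. It is propagated in E. coli from the high-copy ColE1/pUC-type origin and selected with ampicillin through the β-lactamase gene and its native promoter. Although it is catalogued as a bacterial expression vector, the stated purpose is production of RNA in the test tube rather than expression in cells.

The payload sits in the pUC19 polylinker region. A bacteriophage T7 promoter lies immediately upstream of the roughly 160-nt U4 sequence, in the same orientation, so that purified T7 RNA polymerase initiates essentially at the start of the snRNA. The U4 annotation runs into a remaining fragment of the multiple cloning site, which would typically provide a restriction site for linearising the template to obtain run-off transcripts with a defined 3' end, although the record does not say which site is used. Insertion has interrupted the lacZα region, of which only a fragment remains downstream. The lac promoter, lac operator and CAP binding site persist upstream as backbone elements, and the short lacI, rop and bom fragments are likewise vector remnants with no role in the construct's use.

Synthetic U4 made from this template suits biochemical studies of spliceosomal RNA–protein and RNA–RNA interactions. The associated work examined Prp24 binding to RNA and its role in the dynamic association of U4 and U6 snRNAs.
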