Features (pLannotate 1.2.2; 13 found; start..end, strand, type, name):
    206..794     -  rep_origin     ori: high-copy-number ColE1/pMB1/pBR322/pUC origin of replication
    965..1825    -  CDS            AmpR: β-lactamase; bla; confers resistance to ampicillin, carbenicillin, and related antibiotics
   1826..1930    -  promoter       AmpR promoter: bla
   2025..2060    +  CDS            rop (fragment): Rop protein, which maintains plasmids at low copy number; rop
   2162..2261    +  misc_feature   bom (fragment): basis of mobility region from pBR322
   2267..2421    -  CDS            lacZα (fragment): LacZα fragment of β-galactosidase; lacZ fragment
   2424..2459    -  misc_feature   MCS (fragment): pUC18/19 multiple cloning site
   2456..2617    -  ncRNA          U4: Accession: RF00015 - U4 spliceosomal RNA
   2619..2637    -  promoter       T7 promoter: promoter for bacteriophage T7 RNA polymerase
   2676..2692    -  protein_bind   lac operator: The lac repressor binds to the lac operator to inhibit transcription in E. coli. This inhibition can be relieved by adding lactose or isopropyl-β-D-thiogalactopyranoside (IPTG). lac repressor encoded by lacI
   2700..2730    -  promoter       lac promoter: promoter for the E. coli lac operon
   2745..2766    -  protein_bind   CAP binding site: CAP binding activates transcription in the presence of cAMP. E. coli catabolite activator protein
   2779..23      -  CDS            lacI (fragment) (across the origin): lac repressor; lacI; The lac repressor binds to the lac operator to inhibit transcription in E. coli. This inhibition can be relieved by adding lactose or isopropyl-β-D-thiogalactopyranoside (IPTG).
>Addgene plasmid #111336 | T7-U4 | addgene full sequence | sequence record 214915 | Addgene NGS Result
GAGGCGGTTTGCGTATTGGGCGCTCTTCCGCTTCCTCGCTCACTGACTCGCTGCGCTCGGTCGTTCGGCT
GCGGCGAGCGGTATCAGCTCACTCAAAGGCGGTAATACGGTTATCCACAGAATCAGGGGATAACGCAGGA
AAGAACATGTGAGCAAAAGGCCAGCAAAAGGCCAGGAACCGTAAAAAGGCCGCGTTGCTGGCGTTTTTCC
ATAGGCTCCGCCCCCCTGACGAGCATCACAAAAATCGACGCTCAAGTCAGAGGTGGCGAAACCCGACAGG
ACTATAAAGATACCAGGCGTTTCCCCCTGGAAGCTCCCTCGTGCGCTCTCCTGTTCCGACCCTGCCGCTT
ACCGGATACCTGTCCGCCTTTCTCCCTTCGGGAAGCGTGGCGCTTTCTCATAGCTCACGCTGTAGGTATC
TCAGTTCGGTGTAGGTCGTTCGCTCCAAGCTGGGCTGTGTGCACGAACCCCCCGTTCAGCCCGACCGCTG
CGCCTTATCCGGTAACTATCGTCTTGAGTCCAACCCGGTAAGACACGACTTATCGCCACTGGCAGCAGCC
ACTGGTAACAGGATTAGCAGAGCGAGGTATGTAGGCGGTGCTACAGAGTTCTTGAAGTGGTGGCCTAACT
ACGGCTACACTAGAAGAACAGTATTTGGTATCTGCGCTCTGCTGAAGCCAGTTACCTTCGGAAAAAGAGT
TGGTAGCTCTTGATCCGGCAAACAAACCACCGCTGGTAGCGGTGGTTTTTTTGTTTGCAAGCAGCAGATT
ACGCGCAGAAAAAAAGGATCTCAAGAAGATCCTTTGATCTTTTCTACGGGGTCTGACGCTCAGTGGAACG
AAAACTCACGTTAAGGGATTTTGGTCATGAGATTATCAAAAAGGATCTTCACCTAGATCCTTTTAAATTA
AAAATGAAGTTTTAAATCAATCTAAAGTATATATGAGTAAACTTGGTCTGACAGTTACCAATGCTTAATC
AGTGAGGCACCTATCTCAGCGATCTGTCTATTTCGTTCATCCATAGTTGCCTGACTCCCCGTCGTGTAGA
TAACTACGATACGGGAGGGCTTACCATCTGGCCCCAGTGCTGCAATGATACCGCGAGACCCACGCTCACC
GGCTCCAGATTTATCAGCAATAAACCAGCCAGCCGGAAGGGCCGAGCGCAGAAGTGGTCCTGCAACTTTA
TCCGCCTCCATCCAGTCTATTAATTGTTGCCGGGAAGCTAGAGTAAGTAGTTCGCCAGTTAATAGTTTGC
GCAACGTTGTTGCCATTGCTACAGGCATCGTGGTGTCACGCTCGTCGTTTGGTATGGCTTCATTCAGCTC
CGGTTCCCAACGATCAAGGCGAGTTACATGATCCCCCATGTTGTGCAAAAAAGCGGTTAGCTCCTTCGGT
CCTCCGATCGTTGTCAGAAGTAAGTTGGCCGCAGTGTTATCACTCATGGTTATGGCAGCACTGCATAATT
CTCTTACTGTCATGCCATCCGTAAGATGCTTTTCTGTGACTGGTGAGTACTCAACCAAGTCATTCTGAGA
ATAGTGTATGCGGCGACCGAGTTGCTCTTGCCCGGCGTCAATACGGGATAATACCGCGCCACATAGCAGA
ACTTTAAAAGTGCTCATCATTGGAAAACGTTCTTCGGGGCGAAAACTCTCAAGGATCTTACCGCTGTTGA
GATCCAGTTCGATGTAACCCACTCGTGCACCCAACTGATCTTCAGCATCTTTTACTTTCACCAGCGTTTC
TGGGTGAGCAAAAACAGGAAGGCAAAATGCCGCAAAAAAGGGAATAAGGGCGACACGGAAATGTTGAATA
CTCATACTCTTCCTTTTTCAATATTATTGAAGCATTTATCAGGGTTATTGTCTCATGAGCGGATACATAT
TTGAATGTATTTAGAAAAATAAACAAATAGGGGTTCCGCGCACATTTCCCCGAAAAGTGCCACCTGACGT
CTAAGAAACCATTATTATCATGACATTAACCTATAAAAATAGGCGTATCACGAGGCCCTTTCGTCTCGCG
CGTTTCGGTGATGACGGTGAAAACCTCTGACACATGCAGCTCCCGGAGACGGTCACAGCTTGTCTGTAAG
CGGATGCCGGGAGCAGACAAGCCCGTCAGGGCGCGTCAGCGGGTGTTGGCGGGTGTCGGGGCTGGCTTAA
CTATGCGGCATCAGAGCAGATTGTACTGAGAGTGCACCATATGCGGTGTGAAATACCGCACAGATGCGTA
AGGAGAAAATACCGCATCAGGCGCCATTCGCCATTCAGGCTGCGCAACTGTTGGGAAGGGCGATCGGTGC
GGGCCTCTTCGCTATTACGCCAGCTGGCGAAAGGGGGATGTGCTGCAAGGCGATTAAGTTGGGTAACGCC
AGGGTTTTCCCAGTCACGACGTTGTAAAACGACGGCCAGTGCCAAGCTTGCATGCCTGCAGGTCGACTCT
AGAGGATCCAAGGTATTCCAAAAATTCCCTACATAGTCTTGAAGTATTCAAAAGCGAACACCGAATTGAC
CATGAGGAGACGGTCTGGTTTATAATTAAATTTCAACCAGCAAAAACACAATCTCGGACGAATCCTCACT
GATATGCGTATTTCCCGTGCATAAGGATCCTATAGTGAGTCGTATTAGAATTCGTAATCATGTCATAGCT
GTTTCCTGTGTGAAATTGTTATCCGCTCACAATTCCACACAACATACGAGCCGGAAGCATAAAGTGTAAA
GCCTGGGGTGCCTAATGAGTGAGCTAACTCACATTAATTGCGTTGCGCTCACTGCCCGCTTTCCAGTCGG
GAAACCTGTCGTGCCAGCTGCATTAATGAATCGGCCAACGCGCGGGGA
